Addgene plasmid #21372: M-R742X (BF7-2)
Depositing lab: Gregory Germino. Depositing organization: Johns Hopkins University and School of Medicine. Publication: Co-assembly of polycystin-1 and -2 produces unique cation-permeable currents. Hanaoka K, Qian F, Boletta A, Bhunia AK, Piontek K, Tsiokas L, Sukhatme VP, Guggino WB, Germino GG. Nature. . 408(6815):990-4. 10.1038/35050128 PubMed 11140688.
Backbone
  Vector backbone: pCS2+MT
  Backbone size w/o insert (bp): 4352
  Vector type: Mammalian Expression
  Selectable markers: none
Growth in bacteria
  Bacterial resistance: Ampicillin, 100 μg/mL
  Growth temperature: 37°C
  Growth strain: DH5alpha
  Growth instructions: DH5a in dYT at 37oC
  Copy number: High Copy
Gene/Insert
  Gene/Insert name: autosomal dominant polycystic kidney disease type II (alt name: PKD2 mutant)
  Species: H. sapiens (human)
  Insert size (bp): 3092
  Mutation: changed R742 to stop codon
  GenBank ID: NM_000297
  Entrez Gene: PKD2 (a.k.a. APKD2, PC2, PKD4, Pc-2, TRPP2)
  Tag / fusion protein: 6xMyc (N terminal on insert)
  Cloning method: Restriction Enzyme; 5′ cloning site StuI (destroyed during cloning); 3′ cloning site XbaI (not destroyed)
  Sequencing primers: 5′ SP6; 3′ T7
Terms and licenses: Academic/Nonprofit Terms; Industry Terms: Not Available to Industry
How to cite: M-R742X (BF7-2) was a gift from Gregory Germino (Addgene plasmid # 21372 ; http://n2t.net/addgene:21372 ; RRID:Addgene_21372)
