[The description below was written by a language model from this plasmid's Addgene catalogue record.]
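Description:
M-R742X (BF7-2) is a mammalian expression plasmid built on the pCS2+MT backbone (about 4.4 kb without insert) that carries a mutant form of human PKD2, the gene for polycystin-2 (also called PC2 or TRPP2), which is mutated in autosomal dominant polycystic kidney disease type II. It is maintained in E. coli as a high-copy plasmid under ampicillin selection. The record lists no marker for selection in mammalian cells, so it is suited to transient transfection rather than to direct selection of stable lines.

The insert of roughly 3.1 kb corresponds to the PKD2 reference transcript with arginine 742 changed to a stop codon. This should yield a truncated polycystin-2 lacking the C-terminal portion of the protein downstream of that residue. The coding sequence was placed by restriction cloning between a StuI site, which was destroyed in the process, and an XbaI site, which was retained, so that the protein is fused at its N-terminus to six copies of the Myc epitope. Because the tag lies upstream of the premature stop, the truncated product can still be detected or immunoprecipitated with anti-Myc antibodies.

The record does not name the promoter or give a feature table. The pCS2+ family generally drives expression from a CMV-derived promoter with an SV40 polyadenylation signal. The SP6 and T7 sequencing primers listed are consistent with the phage promoter sites that flank the cloning region in those vectors. The associated publication concerns co-assembly of polycystin-1 and polycystin-2 into cation-permeable channels, which suggests this construct served as a truncation mutant for comparison with wild-type PKD2 in such studies.
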