>Addgene plasmid #21372 | M-R742X (BF7-2) | addgene partial sequence | sequence record 28244 | 21372 with hPKD2-F 5'-TCTTTGGCACTCAGGTCGAT
TGTATCTTCACTCATTCCGTATCATTTTGGGCGATATCAACTTTGCAGAGATTGAGGAAGCTAATCGAGT
TTTGGGACCAATTTATTTCACTACATTTGTGTTCTTTATGTTCTTCATTCTTTTGAATATGTTTTTGGCT
ATCATCAATGATACTTACTCTGAAGTGAAATCTGACTTGGCACAGCAGAAAGCTGAAATGGAACTCTCAG
ATCTTATCAGAAAGGGCTACCATAAAGCTTTGGTCAAACTAAAACTGAAAAAAAATACCGTGGATGACAT
TTCAGAGAGTCTGCGGCAAGGAGGAGGCAAGTTAAACTTTGACGAACTTTGACAAGATCTCAAAGGGAAG
GGCCATACTGATGCAGAGATTGAGGCAATATTCACAAAGTACGACCAAGATGGAGACCAAGAACTGACCG
AACATGAACATCAGCAGATGAGAGACGACTTGGAGAAAGAGAGGGAGGACCTGGATTTGGATCACAGTTC
TTTACCACGTCCCATGAGCAGCCGAAGTTTCCCTCGAAGCCTGGATGACTCTGANGAGGATGACGATGAA
GATAGCGGACATAGCTCCAGAAAGGAGGGGAAGCATTTCTAGTGGCGTTTCTTACGAAGA
