>Addgene plasmid #21372 | M-R742X (BF7-2) | addgene partial sequence | sequence record 28245 | 21372 with M13rev
TCACTAAAGGGAACAAAAGCTGGGTACCGGGCCCAATGCATTGGCGCCGCGGCCGCGAATTAAAAAACCT
CCCACACCTCCCCCTGAACCTGAAACATAAAATGAATGCAATTGTTGTTGTTAACTTGTTTATTGCAGCT
TATAATGGTTACAAATAAAGCAATAGCATCACAAATTTCACAAATAAAGCATTTTTTTCACTGCATTCTA
GTTGTGGTTTGTCCAAACTCATCAATGTATCTTATCATGTCTGGATCTACGTAATACGACTCACTATAGT
TCTAGTAGATCTGAATTCTCATACGTGGACATTAGAACTCCCATTTCCACCTGCACCTTCCATGCCTTCT
GTAGATTGGGAGGAAGATGGGCGGGAGCTTCTGGGGCGAGGTTGACCATTTAGTCCCACTGGCGTGCCTA
AACCATGACTGATCTGGGAAGCTGCATCATCGGATTCCCAGCGTTCCAACTCTTCACGTACTAGCCGTTC
CATCTGTTCCCTATGGATTTCACTGTCACGACCCAGCCTTTCATCCTCGGCCACCCCATCCAACAGCCTT
CCCAGCACCTCCCTCCTCTTCAGTTTGGCTCGCTCCATAATCTCTAGCTTCACGATCACGGCGTCAATCT
TGGACACTATGCTGCCGATGGAATGCTCCATCCGGTCCACTCGTCTCACCAGGACTTGAAACTCTTCGTA
AGAAACGCCACTAGAAATGCTTCCCCTCCTTCTGGAGCTATGTCCGCTATCTTCATCGTCATCCTCCTCA
GAGTCATCCAGGCTTCGAGGGAAACTTCGGCTGCTCATGGGACGTGGTAAAGAACTGTGATCCAAATCCA
GGTCCTCCC
