>Addgene plasmid #21372 | M-R742X (BF7-2) | addgene partial sequence | sequence record 28246 | 21372 with SP6
ATGTNTTTTCGGACCATCGATTTAAGCTATGGAGCAAAAGCTCATTTCTGAAGAGGACTTGAATGAAATG
GAGCAAAAGCTCATTTCTGAAGAGGACTTGAATGAAATGGAGCAAAAGCTCATTTCTGAAGAGGACTTGA
ATGAAATGGAGCAAAAGCTCATTTCTGAAGAGGACTTGAATGAAATGGAGCAAAAGCTCATTTCTGAAGA
GGACTTGAATGAAATGGAGAGCTTGGGCGACCTCACCATGGAGCAAAAGCTCATTTCTGAAGAGGACTTG
AATTCAAGGGTACCGCCAGTGACCGCGATGGTGAACTCCAGTCGCGTGCAGCCTCAGCAGCCCGGGNACG
CCAAGCGGCCGCCCGCNCCCCGCGCGCCGGACCCAGGTCGGCTGATGCCTGGCTGTGCGGCCGTGCNGCN
CCNNNNTCGACGCCCCGGGCGGTCTCTGCGAGCNGCGNGTACCTGGANATCCNGATGCAGCGCNTCCTGC
TGGCNGNCGCNCGGGACATCCCGGCCNCGAGCCTCGNNCTCCCNNTCTCNTCCGNTCTCGTCATGTTCCC
GAGCAGGNCTGCANCCGCNATNCNCCGGCTTCNCCNNCGNTGAAGATNNGGAGNAGNTGNCNNNGATNCN
ACCTCATGNGAANACGNNNNNNTTAAATNGCTCNCNGNNAANNCGNTTTCANGCACTTCTANCTAGTNCN
NCCCTGGGGNCCGCNTGACTNGNCNNTTGATCNTANCTTGTTGNCCGANTTTNGCNCACCTTTCNCAAAA
GNCCTCNCCTCCNCCACCCCCGGNNTNNCNTCATTCCCCNCCC
